>Addgene plasmid #205616 | pcDNA3.1-VEGFR1-V5/HIS | addgene full sequence | sequence record 407731 | Addgene NGS Result
GACGTTGGAGTCCACGTTCTTT
[37 nt withheld, positions 23-59]
ACCCTATCTCGGTCTATTCTTTTGATTTATAAGGGATTTTGCCGATTTCGGCCTATTGGTTAAAAAATGA
GCTGATTTAACAAAAATTTAACGCGAATTAATTCTGTGGAATGTGTGTCAGTTAGGGTGTGGAAAGTCCC
CAGGCTCCCCAGCAGGCAGAAGTATGCAAAGCATGCATCTCAATTAGTCAGCAACCAGGTGTGGAAAGTC
CCCAGGCTCCCCAGCAGGCAGAAGTATGCAAAGCATGCATCTCAATTAGTCAGCAACCATAGTCCCGCCC
CTAACTCCGCCCATCCCGCCCCTAACTCCGCCCAGTTCCGCCCATTCTCCGCCCCATGGCTGACTAATTT
TTTTTATTTATGCAGAGGCCGAGGCCGCCTCTGCCTCTGAGCTATTCCAGAAGTAGTGAGGAGGCTTTTT
TGGAGGCCTAGGCTTTTGCAAAAAGCTCCCGGGAGCTTGTATATCCATTTTCGGATCTGATCAAGAGACA
GGATGAGGATCGTTTCGCATGATTGAACAAGATGGATTGCACGCAGGTTCTCCGGCCGCTTGGGTGGAGA
GGCTATTCGGCTATGACTGGGCACAACAGACAATCGGCTGCTCTGATGCCGCCGTGTTCCGGCTGTCAGC
GCAGGGGCGCCCGGTTCTTTTTGTCAAGACCGACCTGTCCGGTGCCCTGAATGAACTGCAGGACGAGGCA
GCGCGGCTATCGTGGCTGGCCACGACGGGCGTTCCTTGCGCAGCTGTGCTCGACGTTGTCACTGAAGCGG
GAAGGGACTGGCTGCTATTGGGCGAAGTGCCGGGGCAGGATCTCCTGTCATCTCACCTTGCTCCTGCCGA
GAAAGTATCCATCATGGCTGATGCAATGCGGCGGCTGCATACGCTTGATCCGGCTACCTGCCCATTCGAC
CACCAAGCGAAACATCGCATCGAGCGAGCACGTACTCGGATGGAAGCCGGTCTTGTCGATCAGGATGATC
TGGACGAAGAGCATCAGGGGCTCGCGCCAGCCGAACTGTTCGCCAGGCTCAAGGCGCGCATGCCCGACGG
CGAGGATCTCGTCGTGACCCATGGCGATGCCTGCTTGCCGAATATCATGGTGGAAAATGGCCGCTTTTCT
GGATTCATCGACTGTGGCCGGCTGGGTGTGGCGGACCGCTATCAGGACATAGCGTTGGCTACCCGTGATA
TTGCTGAAGAGCTTGGCGGCGAATGGGCTGACCGCTTCCTCGTGCTTTACGGTATCGCCGCTCCCGATTC
GCAGCGCATCGCCTTCTATCGCCTTCTTGACGAGTTCTTCTGAGCGGGACTCTGGGGTTCGCGAAATGAC
CGACCAAGCGACGCCCAACCTGCCATCACGAGATTTCGATTCCACCGCCGCCTTCTATGAAAGGTTGGGC
TTCGGAATCGTTTTCCGGGACGCCGGCTGGATGATCCTCCAGCGCGGGGATCTCATGCTGGAGTTCTTCG
CCCACCCCAACTTGTTTATTGCAGCTTATAATGGTTACAAATAAAGCAATAGCATCACAAATTTCACAAA
TAAAGCATTTTTTTCACTGCATTCTAGTTGTGGTTTGTCCAAACTCATCAATGTATCTTATCATGTCTGT
ATACCGTCGACCTCTAGCTAGAGCTTGGCGTAATCATGGTCATAGCTGTTTCCTGTGTGAAATTGTTATC
CGCTCACAATTCCACACAACATACGAGCCGGAAGCATAAAGTGTAAAGCCTGGGGTGCCTAATGAGTGAG
CTAACTCACATTAATTGCGTTGCGCTCACTGCCCGCTTTCCAGTCGGGAAACCTGTCGTGCCAGCTGCAT
TAATGAATCGGCCAACGCGCGGGGAGAGGCGGTTTGCGTATTGGGCGCTCTTCCGCTTCCTCGCTCACTG
ACTCGCTGCGCTCGGTCGTTCGGCTGCGGCGAGCGGTATCAGCTCACTCAAAGGCGGTAATACGGTTATC
CACAGAATCAGGGGATAACGCAGGAAAGAACATGTGAGCAAAAGGCCAGCAAAAGGCCAGGAACCGTAAA
AAGGCCGCGTTGCTGGCGTTTTTCCATAGGCTCCGCCCCCCTGACGAGCATCACAAAAATCGACGCTCAA
GTCAGAGGTGGCGAAACCCGACAGGACTATAAAGATACCAGGCGTTTCCCCCTGGAAGCTCCCTCGTGCG
CTCTCCTGTTCCGACCCTGCCGCTTACCGGATACCTGTCCGCCTTTCTCCCTTCGGGAAGCGTGGCGCTT
TCTCATAGCTCACGCTGTAGGTATCTCAGTTCGGTGTAGGTCGTTCGCTCCAAGCTGGGCTGTGTGCACG
AACCCCCCGTTCAGCCCGACCGCTGCGCCTTATCCGATAACTATCGTCTTGAGTCCAACCCGGTAAGACA
CGACTTATCGCCACTGGCAGCAGCCACTGGTAACAGGATTAGCAGAGCGAGGTATGTAGGCGGTGCTACA
GAGTTCTTGAAGTGGTGGCCTAACTACGGCTACACTAGAAGAACAGTATTTGGTATCTGCGCTCTGCTGA
AGCCAGTTACCTTCGGAAAAAGAGTTGGTAGCTCTTGATCCGGCAAACAAACCACCGCTGGTAGCGGTGG
TTTTTTTGTTTGCAAGCAGCAGATTACGCGCAGAAAAAAAGGATCTCAAGAAGATCCTTTGATCTTTTCT
ACGGGGTCTGACGCTCAGTGGAACGAAAACTCACGTTAAGGGATTTTGGTCATGAGATTATCAAAAAGGA
TCTTCACCTAGATCCTTTTAAATTAAAAATGAAGTTTTAAATCAATCTAAAGTATATATGAGTAAACTTG
GTCTGACAGTTACCAATGCTTAATCAGTGAGGCACCTATCTCAGCGATCTGTCTATTTCGTTCATCCATA
GTTGCCTGACTCCCCGTCGTGTAGATAACTACGATACGGGAGGGCTTACCATCTGGCCCCAGTGCTGCAA
TGATACCGCGAGACCCACGCTCACCGGCTCCAGATTTATCAGCAATAAACCAGCCAGCCGGAAGGGCCGA
GCGCAGAAGTGGTCCTGCAACTTTATCCGCCTCCATCCAGTCTATTAATTGTTGCCGGGAAGCTAGAGTA
AGTAGTTCGCCAGTTAATAGTTTGCGCAACGTTGTTGCCATTGCTACAGGCATCGTGGTGTCACGCTCGT
CGTTTGGTATGGCTTCATTCAGCTCCGGTTCCCAACGATCAAGGCGAGTTACATGATCCCCCATGTTGTG
CAAAAAAGCGGTTAGCTCCTTCGGTCCTCCGATCGTTGTCAGAAGTAAGTTGGCCGCAGTGTTATCACTC
ATGGTTATGGCAGCACTGCATAATTCTCTTACTGTCATGCCATCCGTAAGATGCTTTTCTGTGACTGGTG
AGTACTCAACCAAGTCATTCTGAGAATAGTGTATGCGGCGACCGAGTTGCTCTTGCCCGGCGTCAATACG
GGATAATACCGCGCCACATAGCAGAACTTTAAAAGTGCTCATCATTGGAAAACGTTCTTCGGGGCGAAAA
CTCTCAAGGATCTTACCGCTGTTGAGATCCAGTTCGATGTAACCCACTCGTGCACCCAACTGATCTTCAG
CATCTTTTACTTTCACCAGCGTTTCTGGGTGAGCAAAAACAGGAAGGCAAAATGCCGCAAAAAAGGGAAT
AAGGGCGACACGGAAATGTTGAATACTCATACTCTTCCTTTTTCAATATTATTGAAGCATTTATCAGGGT
TATTGTCTCATGAGCGGATACATATTTGAATGTATTTAGAAAAATAAACAAATAGGGGTTCCGCGCACAT
TTCCCCGAAAAGTGCCACCTGACGTCGACGGATCGGGAGATCTCCCGATCCCCTATGGTGCACTCTCAGT
ACAATCTGCTCTGATGCCGCATAGTTAAGCCAGTATCTGCTCCCTGCTTGTGTGTTGGAGGTCGCTGAGT
AGTGCGCGAGCAAAATTTAAGCTACAACAAGGCAAGGCTTGACCGACAATTGCATGAAGAATCTGCTTAG
GGTTAGGCGTTTTGCGCTGCTTCGCGATGTACGGGCCAGATATACGCGTTGACATTGATTATTGACTAGT
TATTAATAGTAATCAATTACGGGGTCATTAGTTCATAGCCCATATATGGAGTTCCGCGTTACATAACTTA
CGGTAAATGGCCCGCCTGGCTGACCGCCCAACGACCCCCGCCCATTGACGTCAATAATGACGTATGTTCC
CATAGTAACGCCAATAGGGACTTTCCATTGACGTCAATGGGTGGAGTATTTACGGTAAACTGCCCACTTG
GCAGTACATCAAGTGTATCATATGCCAAGTACGCCCCCTATTGACGTCAATGACGGTAAATGGCCCGCCT
GGCATTATGCCCAGTACATGACCTTATGGGACTTTCCTACTTGGCAGTACATCTACGTATTAGTCATCGC
TATTACCATGGTGATGCGGTTTTGGCAGTACATCAATGGGCGTGGATAGCGGTTTGACTCACGGGGATTT
CCAAGTCTCCACCCCATTGACGTCAATGGGAGTTTGTTTTGGCACCAAAATCAACGGGACTTTCCAAAAT
GTCGTAACAACTCCGCCCCATTGACGCAAATGGGCGGTAGGCGTGTACGGTGGGAGGTCTATATAAGCAG
AGCTCTCTGGCTAACTAGAGAACCCACTGCTTACTGGCTTATCGAAATTAATACGACTCACTATAGGGAG
ACCCAAGCTGGCTAGTTAAGCTTGGTACCGAGCTCGGATCCAGTACCCTTCACCATGGTCAGCTACTGGG
ACACCGGGGTCCTGCTGTGCGCGCTGCTCAGCTGTCTGCTTCTCACAGGATCTAGTTCAGGTTCAAAATT
AAAAGATCCTGAACTGAGTTTAAAAGGCACCCAGCACATCATGCAAGCAGGCCAGACACTGCATCTCCAA
TGCAGGGGGGAAGCAGCCCATAAATGGTCTTTGCCTGAAATGGTGAGTAAGGAAAGCGAAAGGCTGAGCA
TAACTAAATCTGCCTGTGGAAGAAATGGCAAACAATTCTGCAGTACTTTAACCTTGAACACAGCTCAAGC
AAACCACACTGGCTTCTACAGCTGCAAATATCTAGCTGTACCTACTTCAAAGAAGAAGGAAACAGAATCT
GCAATCTATATATTTATTAGTGATACAGGTAGACCTTTCGTAGAGATGTACAGTGAAATCCCCGAAATTA
TACACATGACTGAAGGAAGGGAGCTCGTCATTCCCTGCCGGGTTACGTCACCTAACATCACTGTTACTTT
AAAAAAGTTTCCACTTGACACTTTGATCCCTGATGGAAAACGCATAATCTGGGACAGTAGAAAGGGCTTC
ATCATATCAAATGCAACGTACAAAGAAATAGGGCTTCTGACCTGTGAAGCAACAGTCAATGGGCATTTGT
ATAAGACAAACTATCTCACACATCGACAAACCAATACAATCATAGATGTCCAAATAAGCACACCACGCCC
AGTCAAATTACTTAGAGGCCATACTCTTGTTCTCAATTGTACTGCTACCACTCCCTTGAACACGAGAGTT
CAAATGACCTGGAGTTACCCTGATGAAAAAAATAAGAGAGCTTCCGTAAGGCGACGAATTGACCAAAGCA
ATTCCCATGCCAACATATTCTACAGTGTTCTTACTATTGACAAAATGCAGAACAAAGACAAAGGACTTTA
TACTTGTCGTGTAAGGAGTGGACCATCATTCAAATCTGTTAACACCTCAGTGCATATATATGATAAAGCA
TTCATCACTGTGAAACATCGAAAACAGCAGGTGCTTGAAACCGTAGCTGGCAAGCGGTCTTACCGGCTCT
CTATGAAAGTGAAGGCATTTCCCTCGCCGGAAGTTGTATGGTTAAAAGATGGGTTACCTGCGACTGAGAA
ATCTGCTCGCTATTTGACTCGTGGCTACTCGTTAATTATCAAGGACGTAACTGAAGAGGATGCAGGGAAT
TATACAATCTTGCTGAGCATAAAACAGTCAAATGTGTTTAAAAACCTCACTGCCACTCTAATTGTCAATG
TGAAACCCCAGATTTACGAAAAGGCTGTGTCATCGTTTCCAGACCCGGCTCTCTACCCACTGGGCAGCAG
ACAAATCCTGACTTGTACCGCATATGGTATCCCTCAACCTACAATCAAGTGGTTCTGGCACCCCTGTAAC
CATAATCATTCCGAAGCAAGGTGTGACTTTTGTTCCAATAATGAAGAGTCCTTTATCCTGGATGCTGACA
GCAACATGGGAAACAGAATTGAGAGCATCACTCAGCGCATGGCAATAATAGAAGGAAAGAATAAGATGGC
TAGCACCTTGGTTGTGGCTGACTCTAGAATTTCTGGAATCTACATTTGCATAGCTTCCAATAAAGTTGGG
ACTGTGGGAAGAAACATAAGCTTTTATATCACAGATGTGCCAAATGGGTTTCATGTTAACTTGGAAAAAA
TGCCGACGGAAGGAGAGGACCTGAAACTGTCTTGCACAGTTAACAAGTTCTTATACAGAGACGTTACTTG
GATTTTACTGCGGACAGTTAATAACAGAACAATGCACTACAGTATTAGCAAGCAAAAAATGGCCATCACT
AAGGAGCACTCCATCACTCTTAATCTTACCATCATGAATGTTTCCCTGCAAGATTCAGGCACCTATGCCT
GCAGAGCCAGGAATGTATACACAGGGGAAGAAATCCTCCAGAAGAAAGAAATTACAATCAGAGATCAGGA
AGCACCATACCTCCTGCGAAACCTCAGTGATCACACAGTGGCCATCAGCAGTTCCACCACTTTAGACTGT
CATGCTAATGGTGTCCCCGAGCCTCAGATCACTTGGTTTAAAAACAACCACAAAATACAACAAGAGCCTG
GAATTATTTTAGGACCAGGAAGCAGCACGCTGTTTATTGAAAGAGTCACAGAAGAGGATGAAGGTGTCTA
TCACTGCAAAGCCACCAACCAGAAGGGCTCTGTGGAAAGTTCAGCATACCTCACTGTTCAAGGAACCTCG
GACAAGAGTAATCTGGAGCTGATCACTCTAACATGCACCTGTGTGGCTGCGACTCTCTTCTGGCTCCTAT
TAACCCTCTTTATCCGAAAAATGAAAAGGTCTTCTTCTGAAATAAAGACTGACTACCTATCAATTATAAT
GGACCCAGATGAAGTTCCTTTGGATGAGCAGTGTGAGCGGCTCCCTTATGATGCCAGCAAGTGGGAGTTT
GCCCGGGAGAGACTTAAACTGGGCAAATCACTTGGAAGAGGGGCTTTTGGAAAAGTGGTTCAAGCATCAG
CATTTGGCATTAAGAAATCACCTACGTGCCGGACTGTGGCTGTGAAAATGCTGAAAGAGGGGGCCACGGC
CAGCGAGTACAAAGCTCTGATGACTGAGCTAAAAATCTTGACCCACATTGGCCACCATCTGAACGTGGTT
AACCTGCTGGGAGCCTGCACCAAGCAAGGAGGGCCTCTGATGGTGATTGTTGAATACTGCAAATATGGAA
ATCTCTCCAACTACCTCAAGAGCAAACGTGACTTATTTTTTCTCAACAAGGATGCAGCACTACACATGGA
GCCTAAGAAAGAAAAAATGGAGCCAGGCCTGGAACAAGGCAAGAAACCAAGACTAGATAGCGTCACCAGC
AGCGAAAGCTTTGCGAGCTCCGGCTTTCAGGAAGATAAAAGTCTGAGTGATGTTGAGGAAGAGGAGGATT
CTGACGGTTTCTACAAGGAGCCCATCACTATGGAAGATCTGATTTCTTACAGTTTTCAAGTGGCCAGAGG
CATGGAGTTCCTGTCTTCCAGAAAGTGCATTCATCGGGACCTGGCAGCGAGAAACATTCTTTTATCTGAG
AACAACGTGGTGAAGATTTGTGATTTTGGCCTTGCCCGGGATATTTATAAGAACCCCGATTATGTGAGAA
AAGGAGATACTCGACTTCCTCTGAAATGGATGGCTCCTGAATCTATCTTTGACAAAATCTACAGCACCAA
GAGCGACGTGTGGTCTTACGGAGTATTGCTGTGGGAAATCTTCTCCTTAGGTGGGTCTCCATACCCAGGA
GTACAAATGGATGAGGACTTTTGCAGTCGCCTGAGGGAAGGCATGAGGATGAGAGCTCCTGAGTACTCTA
CTCCTGAAATCTATCAGATCATGCTGGACTGCTGGCACAGAGACCCAAAAGAAAGGCCAAGATTTGCAGA
ACTTGTGGAAAAACTAGGTGATTTGCTTCAAGCAAATGTACAACAGGATGGTAAAGACTACATCCCAATC
AATGCCATACTGACAGGAAATAGTGGGTTTACATACTCAACTCCTGCCTTCTCTGAGGACTTCTTCAAGG
AAAGTATTTCAGCTCCGAAGTTTAATTCAGGAAGCTCTGATGATGTCAGATACGTAAATGCTTTCAAGTT
CATGAGCCTGGAAAGAATCAAAACCTTTGAAGAACTTTTACCGAATGCCACCTCCATGTTTGATGACTAC
CAGGGCGACAGCAGCACTCTGTTGGCCTCTCCCATGCTGAAGCGCTTCACCTGGACTGACAGCAAACCCA
AGGCCTCGCTCAAGATTGACTTGAGAGTAACCAGTAAAAGTAAGGAGTCGGGGCTGTCTGATGTCAGCAG
GCCCAGTTTCTGCCATTCCAGCTGTGGGCACGTCAGCGAAGGCAAGCGCAGGTTCACCTACGACCACGCT
GAGCTGGAAAGGAAAATCGCGTGCTGCTCCCCGCCCCCAGACTACAACTCGGTGGTCCTGTACTCCACCC
CACCCATCAAGGGTCAAGACAATTCTGCAGATATCCAGCACAGTGGCGGCCGCTCGAGTCTAGAGGGCCC
GCGGTTCGAAGGTAAGCCTATCCCTAACCCTCTCCTCGGTCTCGATTCTACGCGTACCGGTCATCATCAC
CATCACCATTGAGTTTAAACCCGCTGATCAGCCTCGACTGTGCCTTCTAGTTGCCAGCCATCTGTTGTTT
GCCCCTCCCCCGTGCCTTCCTTGACCCTGGAAGGTGCCACTCCCACTGTCCTTTCCTAATAAAATGAGGA
AATTGCATCGCATTGTCTGAGTAGGTGTCATTCTATTCTGGGGGGTGGGGTGGGGCAGGACAGCAAGGGG
GAGGATTGGGAAGACAATAGCAGGCATGCTGGGGATGCGGTGGGCTCTATGGCTTCTGAGGCGGAAAGAA
CCAGCTGGGGCTCTAGGGGGTATCCCC
[124 nt withheld, positions 9257-9380]
C
[91 nt withheld, positions 9382-9472]
A
[49 nt withheld, positions 9474-9522]
CCTTT
Features (pLannotate 1.2.2; 21 found; start..end, strand, type, name):
    172..501     +  promoter       SV40 promoter: SV40 enhancer and early promoter
    568..1359    +  CDS            neo: KKA2_KLEPN - Also known as kan, nptII. Experimental evidence at protein level: Swiss-Prot protein existence level 1. Resistance to kanamycin, neomycin, paromomycin, ribostamycin, butirosin and gentamicin B. From Klebsiella pneumoniae.
   1385..1543    +  CDS            ble (fragment): BLE_KLEPN - Experimental evidence at protein level: Swiss-Prot protein existence level 1. Binding protein with a strong affinity to the bleomycin family of antibiotics. Binds to CL990; an antimitotic-antibiotic compound. From Klebsiella pneumoniae.
   1538..1659    +  polyA_signal   SV40 poly(A) signal: SV40 polyadenylation signal
   1732..1748    -  protein_bind   lac operator: The lac repressor binds to the lac operator to inhibit transcription in E. coli. This inhibition can be relieved by adding lactose or isopropyl-β-D-thiogalactopyranoside (IPTG). lac repressor encoded by lacI
   1756..1786    -  promoter       lac promoter: promoter for the E. coli lac operon
   1801..1822    -  protein_bind   CAP binding site: CAP binding activates transcription in the presence of cAMP. E. coli catabolite activator protein
   1835..1927    -  CDS            lacI (fragment): lac repressor; lacI; The lac repressor binds to the lac operator to inhibit transcription in E. coli. This inhibition can be relieved by adding lactose or isopropyl-β-D-thiogalactopyranoside (IPTG).
   2110..2698    -  rep_origin     ori: high-copy-number ColE1/pMB1/pBR322/pUC origin of replication
   2869..3729    -  CDS            AmpR: β-lactamase; bla; confers resistance to ampicillin, carbenicillin, and related antibiotics
   3730..3834    -  promoter       AmpR promoter: bla
   3893..3945    -  misc_feature   bom (fragment): basis of mobility region from pBR322
   4100..4479    +  enhancer       CMV enhancer: human cytomegalovirus immediate early enhancer
   4480..4683    +  promoter       CMV promoter: human cytomegalovirus (CMV) immediate early promoter
   4679..4712    +  LTR            5' LTR (truncated) (fragment): truncated 5' long terminal repeat (LTR) from HIV-1
   4728..4746    +  promoter       T7 promoter: promoter for bacteriophage T7 RNA polymerase
   4804..8817    +  CDS            FLT1: VGFR1_HUMAN - Also known as FLT, FRT, VEGFR1. Experimental evidence at protein level: Swiss-Prot protein existence level 1. [Isoform 7]: Has a truncated kinase domain; it increases phosphorylation of SRC at 'Tyr-418' by unknown means and promotes tumor cell invasion. From Homo sapiens (Human).
   8890..8931    +  CDS            V5 tag: epitope tag from simian virus 5
   8987..9211    +  polyA_signal   bGH poly(A) signal: bovine growth hormone polyadenylation signal
   9215..9236    +  promoter       SV40 promoter (fragment): SV40 enhancer and early promoter
   9257..158     +  rep_origin     f1 ori (across the origin) (sequence partly withheld): f1 bacteriophage origin of replication; arrow indicates direction of (+) strand synthesis
