[The description below was written by a language model from this plasmid's Addgene catalogue record and pLannotate feature annotations shown in this document.]
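Description:
pcDNA3.1-VEGFR1-V5/HIS is a mammalian expression plasmid of about 9.5 kb, built on the Invitrogen pcDNA3.1-V5/His backbone and carrying the human FLT1 gene, which encodes the receptor tyrosine kinase VEGFR1. The insert was introduced by TOPO cloning. In E. coli the plasmid replicates from a high-copy ColE1/pUC-type origin and is selected with ampicillin through the β-lactamase gene. An f1 origin is also present, which allows single-stranded DNA to be produced. For selecting stably transfected mammalian cells, the backbone carries a neomycin phosphotransferase cassette driven by the SV40 enhancer/early promoter and terminated by the SV40 polyadenylation signal.

The FLT1 open reading frame, roughly 4 kb, sits downstream of the human cytomegalovirus immediate-early enhancer and promoter, which drive strong constitutive transcription. A T7 promoter lies between the CMV promoter and the insert and can be used for in vitro transcription or as a sequencing primer site. The coding sequence is followed by the backbone-encoded C-terminal V5 epitope and, according to the catalogue entry, a polyhistidine tag. The automated annotation marks the V5 tag but does not call the His tag separately. Transcripts are terminated by the bovine growth hormone polyadenylation signal. Several short annotated fragments (ble, lacI, bom, an HIV-1 LTR fragment and lac promoter/operator elements) appear to be backbone remnants or incidental sequence matches rather than functional parts.

The stated purpose is expression of tagged human VEGFR1 in mammalian cells. The V5/His tag allows the protein to be detected or purified, and the associated work concerns in-cell profiling of kinase activity.
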