Addgene plasmid #205616: pcDNA3.1-VEGFR1-V5/HIS
Purpose: Expression of human VEGFR1 receptor tyrosine kinase in mammalian cells
Depositing lab: Pavel Krejčí. Publication: One reporter for in-cell activity profiling of majority of protein kinase oncogenes. Gudernova I, Foldynova-Trantirkova S, Ghannamova BE, Fafilek B, Varecha M, Balek L, Hruba E, Jonatova L, Jelinkova I, Kunova Bosakova M, Trantirek L, Mayer J, Krejci P. Elife. 2017 Feb 15;6. pii: e21536. doi: 10.7554/eLife.21536. PubMed 28199182.
Backbone
  Vector backbone: pcDNA3.1-V5/His
  Backbone manufacturer: Invitrogen
  Vector type: Mammalian Expression
Growth in bacteria
  Bacterial resistance: Ampicillin, 100 μg/mL
  Growth temperature: 37°C
  Growth strain: DH5alpha
  Copy number: High Copy
Gene/Insert
  Gene/Insert name: VEGFR1 receptor tyrosine kinase
  Species: H. sapiens (human)
  Entrez Gene: FLT1 (a.k.a. FLT, FLT-1, VEGFR-1, VEGFR1)
  Promoter: CMV
  Tag / fusion protein: V5-His (C terminal on backbone)
  Cloning method: TOPO Cloning
Terms and licenses: Academic/Nonprofit Terms; Industry Terms: Not Available to Industry
How to cite: pcDNA3.1-VEGFR1-V5/HIS was a gift from Pavel Krejčí (Addgene plasmid # 205616 ; http://n2t.net/addgene:205616 ; RRID:Addgene_205616)
